Addgene plasmid #46272: pEGFPC3/GgVcl 884-1066 (Vt)
Depositing lab: Susan Craig. Depositing organization: Johns Hopkins University and School of Medicine.
Backbone
  Vector backbone: pEGFP-C3
  Backbone manufacturer: Clonetech
  Backbone size w/o insert (bp): 4700
  Total vector size (bp): 5332
  Vector type: Mammalian Expression
  Selectable markers: Neomycin (select with G418)
Growth in bacteria
  Bacterial resistance: Kanamycin, 50 μg/mL
  Growth temperature: 37°C
  Growth strain: DH5alpha
  Copy number: Unknown
Gene/Insert
  Gene/Insert name: Vcl 884-1066 (Vt) (alt names: Vinculin; Vcl)
  Species: G. gallus (chicken)
  Insert size (bp): 550
  Mutation: 884-1066 (Vt) tail domain
  GenBank ID: NM_205441.1
  Entrez Gene: VCL (a.k.a. VINC1)
  Promoter: CMV
  Tag / fusion protein: EGFP (N terminal on backbone)
  Cloning method: Restriction Enzyme; 5′ cloning site PstI (not destroyed); 3′ cloning site ApaI (not destroyed)
  Sequencing primers: 5′ EGFP-C; 3′ SV40pA-R
Terms and licenses: Academic/Nonprofit Terms; Industry Terms: Not Available to Industry
Depositor comments: PstI-ApaI fragment of pGEX3TV884-1066 subcloned into Pst-Apa cut pEGFP-C3)EGFP.
How to cite: pEGFPC3/GgVcl 884-1066 (Vt) was a gift from Susan Craig (Addgene plasmid # 46272 ; http://n2t.net/addgene:46272 ; RRID:Addgene_46272)
