[The description below was written by a language model from this plasmid's Addgene catalogue record and pLannotate feature annotations shown in this document.]
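Description:
pEGFPC3/GgVcl 884-1066 (Vt) is a mammalian expression plasmid built on the pEGFP-C3 backbone. It produces the tail domain of chicken (Gallus gallus) vinculin, residues 884-1066 (known as Vt), as a fusion to the C-terminus of EGFP. The insert of about 550 bp was moved as a PstI-ApaI fragment from a GST-fusion bacterial expression construct into the same sites of the pEGFP-C3 polylinker, and both sites were retained. Transcription is driven by the human cytomegalovirus immediate-early enhancer and promoter. The EGFP coding sequence is followed by a short stretch of polylinker, then the vinculin fragment, and the message is terminated by the SV40 polyadenylation signal. The automated annotation labels the vinculin segment by its similarity to the Xenopus laevis protein, but the catalogue entry identifies it as the chicken sequence. This label probably reflects homology matching rather than a different insert.

The plasmid replicates in E. coli from a high-copy ColE1/pUC-type origin and also carries an f1 origin for single-stranded DNA production. A single Tn5 aminoglycoside phosphotransferase gene (NeoR/KanR) serves as the marker in both hosts. A bacterial promoter expresses it for kanamycin selection in E. coli, and the SV40 enhancer/early promoter, paired with the HSV TK polyadenylation signal, expresses it for G418 selection of stably transfected mammalian cells. The short large T antigen, ble and bGH poly(A) fragments in the feature table appear to be backbone remnants or partial matches, not functional elements.

The record does not state a specific purpose. A fluorescent fusion of this kind would typically be used to follow the localization and behaviour of the isolated vinculin tail in live or fixed cells, separately from the rest of the protein.
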