Features (pLannotate 1.2.2; 16 found; start..end, strand, type, name):
     61..364     +  enhancer       CMV enhancer: human cytomegalovirus immediate early enhancer
    365..568     +  promoter       CMV promoter: human cytomegalovirus (CMV) immediate early promoter
    613..1329    +  CDS            EGFP: EGFP is a basic (constitutively fluorescent) green fluorescent protein published in 1996, derived from Aequorea victoria. It is reported to be a rapidly-maturing weak dimer with moderate acid sensitivity.
   1331..1365    +  misc_feature   MCS (fragment): multiple cloning site
   1372..1914    +  CDS            vcl (fragment): VINC_XENLA - Experimental evidence at transcript level: Swiss-Prot protein existence level 2. Involved in cell adhesion. May be involved in the attachment of the actin-based microfilaments to the plasma membrane. From Xenopus laevis (African clawed frog).
   1944..1994    +  misc_feature   MCS (fragment): pBluescript multiple cloning site
   2016..2100    +  CDS            large T antigen (fragment): large T antigen from SV40 (simian virus 40)
   2123..2244    +  polyA_signal   SV40 poly(A) signal: SV40 polyadenylation signal
   2278..2706    -  rep_origin     f1 ori (sequence partly withheld): f1 bacteriophage origin of replication; arrow indicates direction of (+) strand synthesis
   2733..2837    +  promoter       AmpR promoter: bla
   2839..3196    +  promoter       SV40 promoter: SV40 enhancer and early promoter
   3231..4025    +  CDS            NeoR/KanR: aminoglycoside phosphotransferase from Tn5; aph(3')-II (or nptII); confers resistance to neomycin, kanamycin, and G418 (Geneticin®)
   4046..4198    +  CDS            ble (fragment): BLE_KLEPN - Experimental evidence at protein level: Swiss-Prot protein existence level 1. Binding protein with a strong affinity to the bleomycin family of antibiotics. Binds to CL990; an antimitotic-antibiotic compound. From Klebsiella pneumoniae.
   4257..4304    +  polyA_signal   HSV TK poly(A) signal: herpes simplex virus thymidine kinase polyadenylation signal (Cole and Stacy, 1985)
   4395..4411    -  polyA_signal   bGH poly(A) signal (fragment): bovine growth hormone polyadenylation signal
   4633..5221    +  rep_origin     ori: high-copy-number ColE1/pMB1/pBR322/pUC origin of replication
>Addgene plasmid #46272 | pEGFPC3/GgVcl 884-1066 (Vt) | depositor full sequence | sequence record 65165 | pEGFPC3/GgVcl 884-1066 (Vt) sequence 5335 bps
TAGTTATTAATAGTAATCAATTACGGGGTCATTAGTTCATAGCCCATATATGGAGTTCCGCGTTACATAA
CTTACGGTAAATGGCCCGCCTGGCTGACCGCCCAACGACCCCCGCCCATTGACGTCAATAATGACGTATG
TTCCCATAGTAACGCCAATAGGGACTTTCCATTGACGTCAATGGGTGGAGTATTTACGGTAAACTGCCCA
CTTGGCAGTACATCAAGTGTATCATATGCCAAGTACGCCCCCTATTGACGTCAATGACGGTAAATGGCCC
GCCTGGCATTATGCCCAGTACATGACCTTATGGGACTTTCCTACTTGGCAGTACATCTACGTATTAGTCA
TCGCTATTACCATGGTGATGCGGTTTTGGCAGTACATCAATGGGCGTGGATAGCGGTTTGACTCACGGGG
ATTTCCAAGTCTCCACCCCATTGACGTCAATGGGAGTTTGTTTTGGCACCAAAATCAACGGGACTTTCCA
AAATGTCGTAACAACTCCGCCCCATTGACGCAAATGGGCGGTAGGCGTGTACGGTGGGAGGTCTATATAA
GCAGAGCTGGTTTAGTGAACCGTCAGATCCGCTAGCGCTACCGGTCGCCACCATGGTGAGCAAGGGCGAG
GAGCTGTTCACCGGGGTGGTGCCCATCCTGGTCGAGCTGGACGGCGACGTAAACGGCCACAAGTTCAGCG
TGTCCGGCGAGGGCGAGGGCGATGCCACCTACGGCAAGCTGACCCTGAAGTTCATCTGCACCACCGGCAA
GCTGCCCGTGCCCTGGCCCACCCTCGTGACCACCCTGACCTACGGCGTGCAGTGCTTCAGCCGCTACCCC
GACCACATGAAGCAGCACGACTTCTTCAAGTCCGCCATGCCCGAAGGCTACGTCCAGGAGCGCACCATCT
TCTTCAAGGACGACGGCAACTACAAGACCCGCGCCGAGGTGAAGTTCGAGGGCGACACCCTGGTGAACCG
CATCGAGCTGAAGGGCATCGACTTCAAGGAGGACGGCAACATCCTGGGGCACAAGCTGGAGTACAACTAC
AACAGCCACAACGTCTATATCATGGCCGACAAGCAGAAGAACGGCATCAAGGTGAACTTCAAGATCCGCC
ACAACATCGAGGACGGCAGCGTGCAGCTCGCCGACCACTACCAGCAGAACACCCCCATCGGCGACGGCCC
CGTGCTGCTGCCCGACAACCACTACCTGAGCACCCAGTCCGCCCTGAGCAAAGACCCCAACGAGAAGCGC
GATCACATGGTCCTGCTGGAGTTCGTGACCGCCGCCGGGATCACTCTCGGCATGGACGAGCTGTACAAGT
ACTCAGATCTCGAGCTCAAGCTTCGAATTCTGCAGGAATTCCCAGAGCAGAAAGCAGGAGAAGCTATTAA
TCAGCCCATGATGATGGCTGCTAGGCAGTTGCATGACGAGGCTCGGAAATGGTCTAGCAAGGGTAACGAC
ATCATTGCTGCTGCTAAACGAATGGCGCTGCTCATGGCTGAGATGTCACGCCTGGTGCGAGGAGGCAGCG
GAAACAAGCGTGCCCTCATCCAGTGTGCAAAAGATATTGCTAAGGCATCGGATGAAGTCACTCGATTGGC
CAAAGAGGTGGCCAAGCAATGTACTGATAAACGCATTAGAACAAACCTCTTACAGGTCTGTGAGCGAATC
CCAACCATCAGCACGCAGCTCAAAATTCTTTCCACAGTGAAAGCTACCATGCTGGGCAGGACTAACATCA
GCGATGAAGAATCAGAACAGGCAACTGAGATGTTGGTTCATAACGCCCAGAACCTCATGCAGTCTGTGAA
GGAAACTGTGAGAGAAGCTGAAGCAGCATCCATTAAGATAAGAACAGATGCCGGATTCACTCTGCGCTGG
GTCAGAAAGACCCCATGGTATCAGTAAACACCACATAAGCATTGTCTTCTGTCGGAATTCGATATCAAGC
TTATCGATACCGTCGACCTCGAGGGGGGGCCCGGGATCCACCGGATCTAGATAACTGATCATAATCAGCC
ATACCACATTTGTAGAGGTTTTACTTGCTTTAAAAAACCTCCCACACCTCCCCCTGAACCTGAAACATAA
AATGAATGCAATTGTTGTTGTTAACTTGTTTATTGCAGCTTATAATGGTTACAAATAAAGCAATAGCATC
ACAAATTTCACAAATAAAGCATTTTTTTCACTGCATTCTAGTTGTGGTTTGTCCAAACTCATCAATGTAT
CTTAACGCGTAAATTGTAAGCGTTAATATTTTGTTAAAATTCGCGTTAAATTTTTGTTAAATCAGCTCAT
TTTTTAACCAATAGGCCGAAATCGGCAAAATCCCTTATAAATCAAAAGAATAGACCGAGATAGGGT
[37 nt withheld, positions 2377-2413]
AAAGAACGTGGACTCCAACGTCAAAGG
[49 nt withheld, positions 2441-2489]
T
[91 nt withheld, positions 2491-2581]
G
[124 nt withheld, positions 2583-2706]
CAGGTGGCACTTTTCGGGGAAATGTGCGCGGAACCCCTATTTGTTTATTTTTCTAAATACATTCAAATAT
GTATCCGCTCATGAGACAATAACCCTGATAAATGCTTCAATAATATTGAAAAAGGAAGAGTCCTGAGGCG
GAAAGAACCAGCTGTGGAATGTGTGTCAGTTAGGGTGTGGAAAGTCCCCAGGCTCCCCAGCAGGCAGAAG
TATGCAAAGCATGCATCTCAATTAGTCAGCAACCAGGTGTGGAAAGTCCCCAGGCTCCCCAGCAGGCAGA
AGTATGCAAAGCATGCATCTCAATTAGTCAGCAACCATAGTCCCGCCCCTAACTCCGCCCATCCCGCCCC
TAACTCCGCCCAGTTCCGCCCATTCTCCGCCCCATGGCTGACTAATTTTTTTTATTTATGCAGAGGCCGA
GGCCGCCTCGGCCTCTGAGCTATTCCAGAAGTAGTGAGGAGGCTTTTTTGGAGGCCTAGGCTTTTGCAAA
GATCGATCAAGAGACAGGATGAGGATCGTTTCGCATGATTGAACAAGATGGATTGCACGCAGGTTCTCCG
GCCGCTTGGGTGGAGAGGCTATTCGGCTATGACTGGGCACAACAGACAATCGGCTGCTCTGATGCCGCCG
TGTTCCGGCTGTCAGCGCAGGGGCGCCCGGTTCTTTTTGTCAAGACCGACCTGTCCGGTGCCCTGAATGA
ACTGCAAGACGAGGCAGCGCGGCTATCGTGGCTGGCCACGACGGGCGTTCCTTGCGCAGCTGTGCTCGAC
GTTGTCACTGAAGCGGGAAGGGACTGGCTGCTATTGGGCGAAGTGCCGGGGCAGGATCTCCTGTCATCTC
ACCTTGCTCCTGCCGAGAAAGTATCCATCATGGCTGATGCAATGCGGCGGCTGCATACGCTTGATCCGGC
TACCTGCCCATTCGACCACCAAGCGAAACATCGCATCGAGCGAGCACGTACTCGGATGGAAGCCGGTCTT
GTCGATCAGGATGATCTGGACGAAGAGCATCAGGGGCTCGCGCCAGCCGAACTGTTCGCCAGGCTCAAGG
CGAGCATGCCCGACGGCGAGGATCTCGTCGTGACCCATGGCGATGCCTGCTTGCCGAATATCATGGTGGA
AAATGGCCGCTTTTCTGGATTCATCGACTGTGGCCGGCTGGGTGTGGCGGACCGCTATCAGGACATAGCG
TTGGCTACCCGTGATATTGCTGAAGAGCTTGGCGGCGAATGGGCTGACCGCTTCCTCGTGCTTTACGGTA
TCGCCGCTCCCGATTCGCAGCGCATCGCCTTCTATCGCCTTCTTGACGAGTTCTTCTGAGCGGGACTCTG
GGGTTCGAAATGACCGACCAAGCGACGCCCAACCTGCCATCACGAGATTTCGATTCCACCGCCGCCTTCT
ATGAAAGGTTGGGCTTCGGAATCGTTTTCCGGGACGCCGGCTGGATGATCCTCCAGCGCGGGGATCTCAT
GCTGGAGTTCTTCGCCCACCCTAGGGGGAGGCTAACTGAAACACGGAAGGAGACAATACCGGAAGGAACC
CGCGCTATGACGGCAATAAAAAGACAGAATAAAACGCACGGTGTTGGGTCGTTTGTTCATAAACGCGGGG
TTCGGTCCCAGGGCTGGCACTCTGTCGATACCCCACCGAGACCCCATTGGGGCCAATACGCCCGCGTTTC
TTCCTTTTCCCCACCCCACCCCCCAAGTTCGGGTGAAGGCCCAGGGCTCGCAGCCAACGTCGGGGCGGCA
GGCCCTGCCATAGCCTCAGGTTACTCATATATACTTTAGATTGATTTAAAACTTCATTTTTAATTTAAAA
GGATCTAGGTGAAGATCCTTTTTGATAATCTCATGACCAAAATCCCTTAACGTGAGTTTTCGTTCCACTG
AGCGTCAGACCCCGTAGAAAAGATCAAAGGATCTTCTTGAGATCCTTTTTTTCTGCGCGTAATCTGCTGC
TTGCAAACAAAAAAACCACCGCTACCAGCGGTGGTTTGTTTGCCGGATCAAGAGCTACCAACTCTTTTTC
CGAAGGTAACTGGCTTCAGCAGAGCGCAGATACCAAATACTGTCCTTCTAGTGTAGCCGTAGTTAGGCCA
CCACTTCAAGAACTCTGTAGCACCGCCTACATACCTCGCTCTGCTAATCCTGTTACCAGTGGCTGCTGCC
AGTGGCGATAAGTCGTGTCTTACCGGGTTGGACTCAAGACGATAGTTACCGGATAAGGCGCAGCGGTCGG
GCTGAACGGGGGGTTCGTGCACACAGCCCAGCTTGGAGCGAACGACCTACACCGAACTGAGATACCTACA
GCGTGAGCTATGAGAAAGCGCCACGCTTCCCGAAGGGAGAAAGGCGGACAGGTATCCGGTAAGCGGCAGG
GTCGGAACAGGAGAGCGCACGAGGGAGCTTCCAGGGGGAAACGCCTGGTATCTTTATAGTCCTGTCGGGT
TTCGCCACCTCTGACTTGAGCGTCGATTTTTGTGATGCTCGTCAGGGGGGCGGAGCCTATGGAAAAACGC
CAGCAACGCGGCCTTTTTACGGTTCCTGGCCTTTTGCTGGCCTTTTGCTCACATGTTCTTTCCTGCGTTA
TCCCCTGATTCTGTGGATAACCGTATTACCGCCATGCAT
