>Addgene plasmid #46272 | pEGFPC3/GgVcl 884-1066 (Vt) | addgene partial sequence | sequence record 66888 | EGFP_C
GACGAGCTGTACAAGTACTCAGATCTCGAGCTCAAGCTTCGAATTCTGCAGGAATTCCCAGAGCAGAAAG
CAGGAGAAGCTATTAATCAGCCCATGATGATGGCTGCTAGGCAGTTGCATGACGAGGCTCGGAAATGGTC
TAGCAAGGGTAACGACATCATTGCTGCTGCTAAACGAATGGCGCTGCTCATGGCTGAGATGTCACGCCTG
GTGCGAGGAGGCAGCGGAAACAAGCGTGCCCTCATCCAGTGTGCAAAAGATATTGCTAAGGCATCGGATG
AAGTCACTCGATTGGCCAAAGAGGTGGCCAAGCAATGTACTGATAAACGCATTAGAACAAACCTCTTACA
GGTCTGTGAGCGAATCCCAACCATCAGCACGCAGCTCAAAATTCTTTCCACAGTGAAAGCTACCATGCTG
GGCAGGACTAACATCAGCGATGAAGAATCAGAACAGGCAACTGAGATGTTGGTTCATAACGCCCAGAACC
TCATGCAGTCTGTGAAGGAAACTGTGAGAGAAGCTGAAGCAGCATCCATTAAGATAAGAACAGATGCCGG
ATTCACTCTGCGCTGGGTCAGAAAGACCCCATGGTATCAGTAAACACCACATAAGCATTGTCTTCTGTCG
GAATTCGATATCAAGCTTATCGATACCGTCGACCTCGAGGGGGGGCCCGGGATCCACCGGATCTAGATAA
CTGATCATAATCAGCCATACCACATTTGTAGAGGTTTTACTTGCTTTAAAAAACCTCCCACACCTCCCCC
TGAACCTGAAACATAAAATGAATGCAATTGTTGTTGTTAACTTGTTTATTGCAGCTTATAATGGTTACAA
ATAAAGCAATAGCATCACAAATTTCACAAATAAAGCATTTTTTTCACTGCATTCTAGTTGTGGTTTGTCC
AAACTCATCAATGTATCTTAACGCGTAAATTG
